Addgene plasmid #236856: NanoBRET Assay Vector, HaloTag-KRAS(G13D)
Depositing lab: Promega Corporation.
Backbone
  Vector backbone: pFN222K HaloTag(R) CMV-Blast BiBRET Vector
  Vector type: Mammalian Expression
  Selectable markers: Blasticidin
Growth in bacteria
  Bacterial resistance: Kanamycin, 50 μg/mL
  Growth temperature: 37°C
  Growth strain: DH5alpha
  Copy number: High Copy
Gene/Insert
  Gene/Insert name: KRAS
  Species: H. sapiens (human)
  Mutation: G13D
  Entrez Gene: KRAS (a.k.a. 'C-K-RAS, C-K-RAS, CFC2, K-RAS2A, K-RAS2B, K-RAS4A, K-RAS4B, K-Ras, K-Ras 2, KI-RAS, KRAS1, KRAS2, NS, NS3, OES, RALD, RASK2, c-Ki-ras, c-Ki-ras2)
  Promoter: CMV
  Tag / fusion protein: HaloTag (R) (N terminal on backbone)
  Cloning method: Other
How to cite: NanoBRET Assay Vector, HaloTag-KRAS(G13D) was a gift from Promega Corporation (Addgene plasmid # 236856 ; http://n2t.net/addgene:236856 ; RRID:Addgene_236856)
