[The description below was written by a language model from this plasmid's Addgene catalogue record and pLannotate feature annotations shown in this document.]
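Description:
NanoBRET Assay Vector, HaloTag-KRAS(G13D) is a mammalian expression plasmid built on the pFN222K HaloTag CMV-Blast BiBRET backbone. It is propagated in E. coli from a high-copy ColE1/pUC-type origin and selected with kanamycin, with resistance provided by an nptII (neo/kan) gene driven by the bacterial EM7 promoter. A single loxP site is annotated just upstream of that cassette, though the record does not state its purpose. For selection in mammalian cells, a separate cassette on the opposite strand places the blasticidin S deaminase gene (BSD) under the SV40 enhancer/early promoter, terminated by a synthetic poly(A) signal.

The payload is human KRAS carrying the G13D substitution, fused at its N terminus to HaloTag, a modified bacterial dehalogenase that forms covalent bonds with chloroalkane ligands. A TEV protease recognition site lies between the tag and the GTPase, so the two could be separated by cleavage. Expression is driven by the CMV immediate early enhancer and promoter, followed by a chimeric β-globin/immunoglobulin intron, a part generally used to improve transcript processing and expression. A T7 promoter sits immediately upstream of the coding sequence and could support in vitro transcription. A short multiple cloning site remnant and an SV40 poly(A) signal follow the open reading frame, and a second SV40 poly(A) signal lies upstream of the CMV enhancer.

As its name indicates, the construct is intended for NanoBRET assays. In these, a HaloTag fusion labelled with a fluorescent chloroalkane ligand typically serves as the energy acceptor for a luciferase-tagged partner, allowing protein interactions to be measured in live cells. The record does not name the donor partner or the specific interaction being studied.
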