Features (pLannotate 1.2.2; 19 found; start..end, strand, type, name):
      3..84      -  polyA_signal   SV40 poly(A) signal: SV40 polyadenylation signal
    107..190     -  CDS            large T antigen (fragment): large T antigen from SV40 (simian virus 40)
    255..620     +  enhancer       CMV enhancer: human cytomegalovirus immediate early enhancer
    622..821     +  promoter       CMV promoter: human cytomegalovirus (CMV) immediate early promoter
    960..1092    +  intron         chimeric intron: chimera between introns from human β-globin and immunoglobulin heavy chain genes
   1136..1154    +  promoter       T7 promoter: promoter for bacteriophage T7 RNA polymerase
   1170..2060    +  CDS            HaloTag®: modified bacterial dehalogenase that forms covalent bonds with chloroalkane derivatives
   2073..2093    +  CDS            TEV site: tobacco etch virus (TEV) protease recognition and cleavage site
   2109..2675    +  CDS            K-Ras: human small GTPase proto-oncoprotein
   2684..2739    +  misc_feature   MCS: pUC18/19 multiple cloning site
   2788..2909    -  polyA_signal   SV40 poly(A) signal: SV40 polyadenylation signal
   2932..3000    -  CDS            large T antigen (fragment): large T antigen from SV40 (simian virus 40)
   3024..3057    +  protein_bind   loxP: Cre-mediated recombination occurs in the 8-bp core sequence (GCATACAT). Cre recombinase
   3067..3114    +  promoter       EM7 promoter: synthetic bacterial promoter&nbsp
   3146..3937    +  CDS            neo: KKA2_KLEPN - Also known as kan, nptII. Experimental evidence at protein level: Swiss-Prot protein existence level 1. Resistance to kanamycin, neomycin, paromomycin, ribostamycin, butirosin and gentamicin B. From Klebsiella pneumoniae.
   4098..4686    -  rep_origin     ori: high-copy-number ColE1/pMB1/pBR322/pUC origin of replication
   4812..4860    -  polyA_signal   poly(A) signal: synthetic polyadenylation signal
   4884..5282    -  CDS            BSD: blasticidin S deaminase; Aspergillus terreus BSD; confers resistance to blasticidin
   5313..5670    -  promoter       SV40 promoter: SV40 enhancer and early promoter
>Addgene plasmid #236856 | NanoBRET Assay Vector, HaloTag-KRAS(G13D) | addgene full sequence | sequence record 471852 | Addgene NGS Result
CGGCAGTGAAAAAAATGCTTTATTTGTGAAATTTGTGATGCTATTGCTTTATTTGTAACCATTATAAGCT
GCAATAAACAAGTTAACAACAACAATTGCATTCATTTTATGTTTCAGGTTCAGGGGGAGGTGTGGGAGGT
TTTTTAAAGCAAGTAAAACCTCTACAAATGTGGTATGGCTGATTATGATCCGCGGCCGCAATACGTCGAC
GTTATCAGCTGACTTCGTACGAGAGCCTAGGATTATGGCGCGCCACTAGTTATTAATAGTAATCAATTAC
GGGGTCATTAGTTCATAGCCCATATATGGAGTTCCGCGTTACATAACTTACGGTAAATGGCCCGCCTGGC
TGACCGCCCAACGACCCCCGCCCATTGACGTCAATAATGACGTATGTTCCCATAGTAACGCCAATAGGGA
CTTTCCATTGACGTCAATGGGTGGAGTATTTACGGTAAACTGCCCACTTGGCAGTACATCAAGTGTATCA
TATGCCAAGTCCGCCCCCTATTGACGTCAATGACGGTAAATGGCCCGCCTGGCATTATGCCCAGTACATG
ACCTTACGGGACTTTCCTACTTGGCAGTACATCTACGTATTAGTCATCGCTATTACCATGGTGATGCGGT
TTTGGCAGTACACCAATGGGCGTGGATAGCGGTTTGACTCACGGGGATTTCCAAGTCTCCACCCCATTGA
CGTCAATGGGAGTTTGTTTTGGCACCAAAATCAACGGGACTTTCCAAAATGTCGTAATAACCCCGCCCCG
TTGACGCAAATGGGCGGTAGGCGTGTACGGTGGGAGGTCTATATAAGCAGAGCTGGTTTAGTGAACCGTC
AGATCACTAGAAGCTTTATTGCGGTAGTTTATCACAGTTAAATTGCTAACGCAGTCAGTGCTTCTGACAC
AACAGTCTCGAACTTAAGCTGCAGAAGTTGGTCGTGAGGCACTGGGCAGGTAAGTATCAAGGTTACAAGA
CAGGTTTAAGGAGACCAATAGAAACTGGGCTTGTCGAGACAGAGAAGACTCTTGCGTTTCTGATAGGCAC
CTATTGGTCTTACTGACATCCACTTTGCCTTTCTCTCCACAGGTGTCCACTCCCAGTTCAATTACAGCTC
TTAAGGCTAGAGTATTAATACGACTCACTATAGGGCTAGCAAAGCCACCATGGCAGAAATCGGTACTGGC
TTTCCATTCGACCCCCATTATGTGGAAGTCCTGGGCGAGCGCATGCACTACGTCGATGTTGGTCCGCGCG
ATGGCACCCCTGTGCTGTTCCTGCACGGTAACCCGACCTCCTCCTACGTGTGGCGCAACATCATCCCGCA
TGTTGCACCGACCCATCGCTGCATTGCTCCAGACCTGATCGGTATGGGCAAATCCGACAAACCAGACCTG
GGTTATTTCTTCGACGACCACGTCCGCTTCATGGATGCCTTCATCGAAGCCCTGGGTCTGGAAGAGGTCG
TCCTGGTCATTCACGACTGGGGCTCCGCTCTGGGTTTCCACTGGGCCAAGCGCAATCCAGAGCGCGTCAA
AGGTATTGCATTTATGGAGTTCATCCGCCCTATCCCGACCTGGGACGAATGGCCAGAATTTGCCCGCGAG
ACCTTCCAGGCCTTCCGCACCACCGACGTCGGCCGCAAGCTGATCATCGATCAGAACGTTTTTATCGAGG
GTACGCTGCCGATGGGTGTCGTCCGCCCGCTGACTGAAGTCGAGATGGACCATTACCGCGAGCCGTTCCT
GAATCCTGTTGACCGCGAGCCACTGTGGCGCTTCCCAAACGAGCTGCCAATCGCCGGTGAGCCAGCGAAC
ATCGTCGCGCTGGTCGAAGAATACATGGACTGGCTGCACCAGTCCCCTGTCCCGAAGCTGCTGTTCTGGG
GCACCCCAGGCGTTCTGATCCCACCGGCCGAAGCCGCTCGCCTGGCCAAAAGCCTGCCTAACTGCAAGGC
TGTGGACATCGGCCCGGGTCTGAATCTGCTGCAAGAAGACAACCCGGACCTGATCGGCAGCGAGATCGCG
CGCTGGCTGTCGACGCTCGAGATTTCCGGCGAGCCAACCACTGAGGATCTGTACTTTCAGAGCGATAACG
CGATCGCCATGACTGAATATAAACTTGTGGTAGTTGGAGCTGGTGACGTAGGCAAGAGTGCCTTGACGAT
ACAGCTAATTCAGAATCATTTTGTGGACGAATATGATCCAACAATAGAGGATTCCTACAGGAAGCAAGTA
GTAATTGATGGAGAAACCTGTCTCTTGGATATTCTCGACACAGCAGGTCAAGAGGAGTACAGTGCAATGA
GGGACCAGTACATGAGGACTGGGGAGGGCTTTCTTTGTGTATTTGCCATAAATAATACTAAATCATTTGA
AGATATTCACCATTATAGAGAACAAATTAAAAGAGTTAAGGACTCTGAAGATGTACCTATGGTCCTAGTA
GGAAATAAATGTGATTTGCCTTCTAGAACAGTAGACACAAAACAGGCTCAGGACTTAGCAAGAAGTTATG
GAATTCCTTTTATTGAAACATCAGCAAAGACAAGACAGGGTGTTGATGATGCCTTCTATACATTAGTTCG
AGAAATTCGAAAACATAAAGAAAAGATGAGCAAAGATGGTAAAAAGAAGAAAAAGAAGTCAAAGACAAAG
TGTGTAATTATGTAAGTTTAAACGAATTCGGGCTCGGTACCCGGGGATCCTCTAGAGTCGACCTGCAGGC
ATGCAAGCTGATTTGGCTGCTGCCACCGCTGAGCAAGGCCGCTTCGAGCAGACATGATAAGATACATTGA
TGAGTTTGGACAAACCACAACTAGAATGCAGTGAAAAAAATGCTTTATTTGTGAAATTTGTGATGCTATT
GCTTTATTTGTAACCATTATAAGCTGCAATAAACAAGTTAACAACAACAATTGCATTCATTTTATGTTTC
AGGTTCAGGGGGAGATGTGGGAGGTTTTTTTAAGCAAGTAAAACCTCTACAAATGTGGTAAAATCTTAAT
TAAGAATTCTAATATAACTTCGTATAGCATACATTATACGAAGTTATGGATCCACTGTTGACAATTAATC
ATCGGCATAGTATATCGGCATAGTATAATACGACAAGGTGAGGAACTAAACCCAGGAGGCAGATCATGAT
TGAACAAGATGGATTGCACGCAGGTTCTCCGGCCGCTTGGGTGGAGAGGCTATTCGGCTATGACTGGGCA
CAACAGACAATCGGCTGCTCTGATGCCGCCGTGTTCCGGCTGTCAGCGCAGGGGCGCCCGGTTCTTTTTG
TCAAGACCGACCTGTCCGGTGCCCTGAATGAACTGCAGGACGAGGCAGCGCGGCTATCGTGGCTGGCCAC
GACGGGCGTTCCTTGCGCAGCTGTGCTCGACGTTGTCACTGAAGCGGGAAGGGACTGGCTGCTATTGGGC
GAAGTGCCGGGGCAGGATCTCCTGTCATCTCACCTTGCTCCTGCCGAGAAAGTATCCATCATGGCTGATG
CAATGCGGCGGCTGCATACGCTTGATCCGGCTACCTGCCCATTCGACCACCAAGCGAAACATCGCATCGA
GCGAGCACGTACTCGGATGGAAGCCGGTCTTGTCGATCAGGATGATCTGGACGAAGAGCATCAGGGGCTC
GCGCCAGCCGAACTGTTCGCCAGGCTCAAGGCGCGCATGCCCGACGGCGAGGATCTCGTCGTGACCCATG
GCGATGCCTGCTTGCCGAATATCATGGTGGAAAATGGCCGCTTTTCTGGATTCATCGACTGTGGCCGGCT
GGGTGTGGCGGACCGCTATCAGGACATAGCGTTGGCTACCCGTGATATTGCTGAAGAGCTTGGCGGCGAA
TGGGCTGACCGCTTCCTCGTGCTTTACGGTATCGCCGCTCCCGATTCGCAGCGCATCGCCTTCTATCGCC
TTCTTGACGAGTTCTTCTGATTCGAAATGACCGACCAAGCGACGCCCAACCGGTATCAGCTCACTCAAAG
GCGGTAATACGGTTATCCACAGAATCAGGGGATAACGCAGGAAAGAACATGTGAGCAAAAGGCCAGCAAA
AGGCCAGGAACCGTAAAAAGGCCGCGTTGCTGGCGTTTTTCCATAGGCTCCGCCCCCCTGACGAGCATCA
CAAAAATCGACGCTCAAGTCAGAGGTGGCGAAACCCGACAGGACTATAAAGATACCAGGCGTTTCCCCCT
GGAAGCTCCCTCGTGCGCTCTCCTGTTCCGACCCTGCCGCTTACCGGATACCTGTCCGCCTTTCTCCCTT
CGGGAAGCGTGGCGCTTTCTCATAGCTCACGCTGTAGGTATCTCAGTTCGGTGTAGGTCGTTCGCTCCAA
GCTGGGCTGTGTGCACGAACCCCCCGTTCAGCCCGACCGCTGCGCCTTATCCGGTAACTATCGTCTTGAG
TCCAACCCGGTAAGACACGACTTATCGCCACTGGCAGCAGCCACTGGTAACAGGATTAGCAGAGCGAGGT
ATGTAGGCGGTGCTACAGAGTTCTTGAAGTGGTGGCCTAACTACGGCTACACTAGAAGGACAGTATTTGG
TATCTGCGCTCTGCTGAAGCCAGTTACCTTCGGAAAAAGAGTTGGTAGCTCTTGATCCGGCAAACAAACC
ACCGCTGGTAGCGGTGGTTTTTTTGTTTGCAAGCAGCAGATTACGCGCAGAAAAAAAGGATTTCAAGAAG
ATCCTTTGATCTTTTCTACGGGGTCTGACGCTCAGTGGAACGAAAACTCACGTTAAGGGATTTTGGTCAT
GAGATTATCAAAAAGGATCTTCACCTAGATCCTTTTATAGTCCGGAATCGTCACACAAAAAACCAACACA
CAGATGTAATGAAAATAAAGATATTTTATTGCGGCCATCGTGATGGCTAGAGTTTAGCCCTCCCACACAT
AACCAGAGGGCAGCAATTCACGAATCCCAACTGCCGTCGGCTGTCCATCACTGTCCTTCACTATGGCTTT
GATCCCAGGATGCAGATCGAGAAGCACCTGTCGGCACCGTCCGCAGGGGCTCAAGATGCCCCTGTTCTCA
TTTCCGATCGCGACGATACAAGTCAGGTTGCCAGCTGCCGCAGCAGCAGCAGTGCCCAGCACCACGAGTT
CTGCACAAGGTCCCCCAGTAAAATGATATACATTGACACCAGTGAAGATGCGGCCGTCGCTAGAGAGAGC
TGCGCTGGCGACGCTGTAGTCTTCAGAGATGGGGATGCTGTTGATTGTAGCCGTTGCTCTTTCAATGAGG
GTGGATTCTTCTTGAGACAAAGGCTTGGCCATGGTGGCGCTAGTGTCAGAAGAATCGAGCTTTTTGCAAA
AGCCTAGGCCTCCAAAAAAGCCTCCTCACTACTTCTGGAATAGCTCAGAGGCCGAGGCGGCCTCGGCCTC
TGCATAAATAAAAAAAATTAGTCAGCCATGGGGCGGAGAATGGGCGGAACTGGGCGGAGTTAGGGGCGGG
ATGGGCGGAGTTAGGGGCGGGACTATGGTTGCTGACTAATTGAGATGCATGCTTTGCATACTTCTGCCTG
CTGGGGAGCCTGGGGACTTTCCACACCTGGTTGCTGACTAATTGAGATGCATGCTTTGCATACTTCTGCC
TGCTGGGGAGCCTGGGGACTTTCCACACCCTAACTGACACACATTCCACAGCTGGTTCTTTCCGCCTCAG
AAGGTACCTAACCAAGTTCCTCTTTCAGAGGTTATTTCAGGCCATGGTGCTGCGCAAGACGCGTTAATTA
AGACGT
